Addgene plasmid #144770: TFORF3294
Purpose: Lentiviral vector for overexpressing transcription factor ORFs with unique 24-bp barcodes. Barcodes facilitate identification of transcription factors in pooled screens.
Depositing lab: Feng Zhang. Depositing organization: Broad Institute. Publication: A transcription factor atlas of directed differentiation. Joung J, Ma S, Tay T, Geiger-Schuller KR, Kirchgatterer PC, Verdine VK, Guo B, Arias-Garcia MA, Allen WE, Singh A, Kuksenko O, Abudayyeh OO, Gootenberg JS, Fu Z, Macrae RK, Buenrostro JD, Regev A, Zhang F. Cell. 2023 Jan 5;186(1):209-229.e26. doi: 10.1016/j.cell.2022.11.026. PubMed 36608654.
Backbone
  Vector backbone: pLX_TRC317
  Backbone manufacturer: Broad Institute Genetic Perturbation Platform
  Backbone size w/o insert (bp): 8264
  Vector type: Mammalian Expression, Lentiviral
  Selectable markers: Puromycin
Growth in bacteria
  Bacterial resistance: Ampicillin, 100 μg/mL
  Growth temperature: 37°C
  Growth strain: NEB Stable
  Copy number: High Copy
Gene/Insert
  Gene/Insert name: ZNF784
  Species: H. sapiens (human)
  Insert size (bp): 1175
  Entrez Gene: ZNF784 (a.k.a. MGC75238)
  Promoter: EF1a
  Tag / fusion protein: V5 (C terminal on insert)
  Cloning method: Gateway Cloning
  Sequencing primers: 5′ GGGTGGAGACTGAAGTTAGGCCAG; 3′ CACATAGCGTAAAAGGAGCAACATAG
Resource information
  A portion of this plasmid was derived from a plasmid made by: Broad Institute Genetic Perturbation Platform
Terms and licenses: Academic/Nonprofit Terms; Industry Terms: Not Available to Industry
Depositor comments: NM_203374.1 Please test multiple small colonies in case of plasmid recombination. To make this collection available in a timely manner, a portion of this collection was not fully sequenced by Addgene. If an Addgene verified full plasmid sequence is not available, please contact us prior to placing an order to request the full sequence.
How to cite: TFORF3294 was a gift from Feng Zhang (Addgene plasmid # 144770 ; http://n2t.net/addgene:144770 ; RRID:Addgene_144770)
