[The description below was written by a language model from this plasmid's Addgene catalogue record and pLannotate feature annotations shown in this document.]
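Description:
TFORF3294 is a third-generation, self-inactivating lentiviral expression plasmid built on the pLX_TRC317 backbone and carrying the human zinc-finger gene ZNF784 as one member of a barcoded transcription factor ORF collection. It is propagated in E. coli through a high-copy ColE1/pUC-type origin with ampicillin selection (AmpR under its own bla promoter). An f1 origin and remnants of a lac/lacZα cloning region with T7 and T3 promoters also sit in the bacterial portion. The depositor warns that the plasmid can recombine, which is a common issue with LTR-containing vectors.

The viral cassette begins with an RSV promoter fused to a truncated HIV-1 5' LTR, which drives Tat-independent production of genomic RNA in packaging cells. This is followed by the Ψ packaging signal with a gag fragment, the RRE for Rev-dependent nuclear export, and a cPPT/CTS element. It ends in a ΔU3 3' LTR that inactivates the LTR promoter after integration, with an SV40 poly(A) signal downstream.

Within the provirus there are two expression units. An SV40 early promoter drives puromycin N-acetyltransferase for selection of transduced mammalian cells. A full-length EF-1α promoter drives the ZNF784 ORF, which was introduced by Gateway cloning and is flanked by attB1 and attB2 sites, with a C-terminal V5 epitope tag read through attB2. A WPRE downstream enhances transcript stability and expression. The catalogue describes a unique 24-bp barcode for each ORF, but the feature table does not annotate it. The small U6 promoter fragment annotated between the V5 tag and the WPRE is only a partial match, and its role is not stated.

The construct is intended for lentiviral overexpression of ZNF784, individually or in pooled screens where the barcode identifies the transcription factor, as in directed differentiation studies.
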