Features (pLannotate 1.2.2; 34 found; start..end, strand, type, name):
      5..231     +  promoter       RSV promoter: Rous sarcoma virus enhancer/promoter
    232..412     +  LTR            5' LTR (truncated): truncated 5' long terminal repeat (LTR) from HIV-1
    459..584     +  misc_feature   HIV-1 Ψ: packaging signal of human immunodeficiency virus type 1
    568..931     +  CDS            HIV-1 gag (fragment): gag protein from human immunodeficiency virus 1; gag
   1077..1310    +  misc_feature   RRE: The Rev response element (RRE) of HIV-1 allows for Rev-dependent mRNA export from the nucleus to the cytoplasm.
   1687..1713    +  CDS            Rev (fragment): human immunodeficiency virus 1 (HIV-1) Rev protein; rev; enhances nuclear export of unspliced and incompletely spliced viral mRNAs
   1720..1743    +  promoter       SV40 promoter (fragment): SV40 early promoter
   1744..1815    +  promoter       SV40 promoter (fragment): SV40 enhancer and early promoter
   1839..1974    +  rep_origin     SV40 ori: SV40 origin of replication
   2020..2616    +  CDS            PuroR (fragment): puromycin N-acetyltransferase; pac from Streptomyces; confers resistance to puromycin
   2665..2782    +  misc_feature   cPPT/CTS: central polypurine tract and central termination sequence of HIV-1
   2847..2913    +  CDS            small t antigen (fragment): SV40 (simian virus 40) small t antigen
   2920..4098    +  promoter       EF-1α promoter: strong constitutive promoter for human elongation factor EF-1α
   4119..4136    +  protein_bind   attB1 (fragment): mutant version of attB; core recombination site for the Gateway® BP reaction BP Clonase™
   4142..5110    +  CDS            ZNF784: ZN784_HUMAN - Experimental evidence at protein level: Swiss-Prot protein existence level 1. May be involved in transcriptional regulation. From Homo sapiens (Human).
   5112..5136    -  protein_bind   attB2: mutant version of attB; recombination site for the Gateway® BP reaction BP Clonase™
   5144..5185    +  CDS            V5 tag: epitope tag from simian virus 5
   5201..5254    +  promoter       U6 promoter (fragment): RNA polymerase III promoter for human U6 snRNA
   5296..5884    +  misc_feature   WPRE: woodchuck hepatitis virus posttranscriptional regulatory element
   5935..5954    +  misc_feature   cPPT/CTS (fragment): central polypurine tract and central termination sequence of HIV-1
   5956..6189    +  LTR            3' LTR (ΔU3): self-inactivating 3' long terminal repeat (LTR) from HIV-1
   6267..6388    +  polyA_signal   SV40 poly(A) signal: SV40 polyadenylation signal
   6428..6563    +  rep_origin     SV40 ori: SV40 origin of replication
   6584..6602    -  promoter       T7 promoter: promoter for bacteriophage T7 RNA polymerase
   6610..6765    +  CDS            lacZα (fragment): LacZα fragment of β-galactosidase; lacZ fragment
   6770..7198    +  rep_origin     f1 ori (sequence partly withheld): f1 bacteriophage origin of replication; arrow indicates direction of (+) strand synthesis
   7251..7355    +  promoter       AmpR promoter: bla
   7356..8216    +  CDS            AmpR: β-lactamase; bla; confers resistance to ampicillin, carbenicillin, and related antibiotics
   8387..8975    +  rep_origin     ori: high-copy-number ColE1/pMB1/pBR322/pUC origin of replication
   9158..9250    +  CDS            lacI (fragment): lac repressor; lacI; The lac repressor binds to the lac operator to inhibit transcription in E. coli. This inhibition can be relieved by adding lactose or isopropyl-β-D-thiogalactopyranoside (IPTG).
   9263..9284    +  protein_bind   CAP binding site: CAP binding activates transcription in the presence of cAMP. E. coli catabolite activator protein
   9299..9329    +  promoter       lac promoter: promoter for the E. coli lac operon
   9337..9353    +  protein_bind   lac operator: The lac repressor binds to the lac operator to inhibit transcription in E. coli. This inhibition can be relieved by adding lactose or isopropyl-β-D-thiogalactopyranoside (IPTG). lac repressor encoded by lacI
   9398..9416    +  promoter       T3 promoter: promoter for bacteriophage T3 RNA polymerase
>Addgene plasmid #144770 | TFORF3294 | addgene full sequence | sequence record 404360 | Addgene NGS Result
TTAATGTAGTCTTATGCAATACTCTTGTAGTCTTGCAACATGGTAACGATGAGTTAGCAACATGCCTTAC
AAGGAGAGAAAAAGCACCGTGCATGCCGATTGGTGGAAGTAAGGTGGTACGATCGTGCCTTATTAGGAAG
GCAACAGACGGGTCTGACATGGATTGGACGAACCACTGAATTGCCGCATTGCAGAGATATTGTATTTAAG
TGCCTAGCTCGATACATAAACGGGTCTCTCTGGTTAGACCAGATCTGAGCCTGGGAGCTCTCTGGCTAAC
TAGGGAACCCACTGCTTAAGCCTCAATAAAGCTTGCCTTGAGTGCTTCAAGTAGTGTGTGCCCGTCTGTT
GTGTGACTCTGGTAACTAGAGATCCCTCAGACCCTTTTAGTCAGTGTGGAAAATCTCTAGCAGTGGCGCC
CGAACAGGGACTTGAAAGCGAAAGGGAAACCAGAGGAGCTCTCTCGACGCAGGACTCGGCTTGCTGAAGC
GCGCACGGCAAGAGGCGAGGGGCGGCGACTGGTGAGTACGCCAAAAATTTTGACTAGCGGAGGCTAGAAG
GAGAGAGATGGGTGCGAGAGCGTCAGTATTAAGCGGGGGAGAATTAGATCGCGATGGGAAAAAATTCGGT
TAAGGCCAGGGGGAAAGAAAAAATATAAATTAAAACATATAGTATGGGCAAGCAGGGAGCTAGAACGATT
CGCAGTTAATCCTGGCCTGTTAGAAACATCAGAAGGCTGTAGACAAATACTGGGACAGCTACAACCATCC
CTTCAGACAGGATCAGAAGAACTTAGATCATTATATAATACAGTAGCAACCCTCTATTGTGTGCATCAAA
GGATAGAGATAAAAGACACCAAGGAAGCTTTAGACAAGATAGAGGAAGAGCAAAACAAAAGTAAGACCAC
CGCACAGCAAGCGGCCGCTGATCTTCAGACCTGGAGGAGGAGATATGAGGGACAATTGGAGAAGTGAATT
ATATAAATATAAAGTAGTAAAAATTGAACCATTAGGAGTAGCACCCACCAAGGCAAAGAGAAGAGTGGTG
CAGAGAGAAAAAAGAGCAGTGGGAATAGGAGCTTTGTTCCTTGGGTTCTTGGGAGCAGCAGGAAGCACTA
TGGGCGCAGCGTCAATGACGCTGACGGTACAGGCCAGACAATTATTGTCTGGTATAGTGCAGCAGCAGAA
CAATTTGCTGAGGGCTATTGAGGCGCAACAGCATCTGTTGCAACTCACAGTCTGGGGCATCAAGCAGCTC
CAGGCAAGAATCCTGGCTGTGGAAAGATACCTAAAGGATCAACAGCTCCTGGGGATTTGGGGTTGCTCTG
GAAAACTCATTTGCACCACTGCTGTGCCTTGGAATGCTAGTTGGAGTAATAAATCTCTGGAACAGATTTG
GAATCACACGACCTGGATGGAGTGGGACAGAGAAATTAACAATTACACAAGCTTAATACACTCCTTAATT
GAAGAATCGCAAAACCAGCAAGAAAAGAATGAACAAGAATTATTGGAATTAGATAAATGGGCAAGTTTGT
GGAATTGGTTTAACATAACAAATTGGCTGTGGTATATAAAATTATTCATAATGATAGTAGGAGGCTTGGT
AGGTTTAAGAATAGTTTTTGCTGTACTTTCTATAGTGAATAGAGTTAGGCAGGGATATTCACCATTATCG
TTTCAGACCCACCTCCCAACCCCGAGGGGACCCATGCATTGCATCTCAATTAGTCAGCAACCAGGTGTGG
AAAGTCCCCAGGCTCCCCAGCAGGCAGAAGTATGCAAAGCATGCGTCTCAATTAGTCAGCAACCATAGTC
CCGCCCCTAACTCCGCCCATCCCGCCCCTAACTCCGCCCAGTTCCGCCCATTCTCCGCCCCATGGCTGAC
TAATTTTTTTTATTTATGCAGAGGCCGAGGCCGCCTCGGCCTCTGAGCTATTCCAGAAGTAGTGAGGAGG
CTTTTTTGGAGGCCTAGGCTTTTGCAAAAAGCTTTCTAGAGGTACCACCGGAGCTTACCATGACCGAGTA
CAAGCCCACGGTGCGCCTCGCCACCCGCGACGACGTCCCCAGGGCCGTACGCACCCTCGCCGCCGCGTTC
GCCGACTACCCCGCCACGCGCCACACCGTCGATCCGGACCGCCACATCGAGCGGGTCACCGAGCTGCAAG
AACTCTTCCTCACGCGCGTCGGGCTCGACATCGGCAAGGTGTGGGTCGCGGACGACGGCGCCGCCGTGGC
GGTCTGGACCACGCCGGAGAGCGTCGAAGCGGGGGCGGTGTTCGCCGAGATCGGCCCGCGCATGGCCGAG
TTGAGCGGTTCCCGGCTGGCCGCGCAGCAACAGATGGAAGGCCTCCTGGCGCCGCACCGGCCCAAGGAGC
CCGCGTGGTTCCTGGCCACCGTCGGCGTCTCGCCCGACCACCAGGGCAAGGGTCTGGGCAGCGCCGTCGT
GCTCCCCGGAGTGGAGGCGGCCGAGCGCGCCGGGGTGCCCGCCTTCCTGGAGACCTCCGCGCCCCGCAAC
CTCCCCTTCTACGAGCGGCTCGGCTTCACCGTCACCGCCGACGTCGAGGTGCCCGAAGGACCGCGCACCT
GGTGCATGACCCGCAAGCCCGGTGCCAGTTAACGAATTCTAGATCTTGAGACAAATGGCAGTATTCATCC
ACAATTTTAAAAGAAAAGGGGGGATTGGGGGGTACAGTGCAGGGGAAAGAATAGTAGACATAATAGCAAC
AGACATACAAACTAAAGAATTACAAAAACAAATTACAAAAATTCAAAATTTTCGGGTTTATTACAGGGAC
AGCAGAGATCCACTTTGGCGCCGGCTCGAGGCCTGCAGGTGCAAAGATGGATAAAGTTTTAAACAGAGAG
GAATCTTTGCAGCTAATGGACCTTCTAGGTCTTGAAAGGAGTGGGAATTGGCTCCGGTGCCCGTCAGTGG
GCAGAGCGCACATCGCCCACAGTCCCCGAGAAGTTGGGGGGAGGGGTCGGCAATTGAACCGGTGCCTAGA
GAAGGTGGCGCGGGGTAAACTGGGAAAGTGATGTCGTGTACTGGCTCCGCCTTTTTCCCGAGGGTGGGGG
AGAACCGTATATAAGTGCAGTAGTCGCCGTGAACGTTCTTTTTCGCAACGGGTTTGCCGCCAGAACACAG
GTAAGTGCCGTGTGTGGTTCCCGCGGGCCTGGCCTCTTTACGGGTTATGGCCCTTGCGTGCCTTGAATTA
CTTCCACCTGGCTGCAGTACGTGATTCTTGATCCCGAGCTTCGGGTTGGAAGTGGGTGGGAGAGTTCGAG
GCCTTGCGCTTAAGGAGCCCCTTCGCCTCGTGCTTGAGTTGAGGCCTGGCCTGGGCGCTGGGGCCGCCGC
GTGCGAATCTGGTGGCACCTTCGCGCCTGTCTCGCTGCTTTCGATAAGTCTCTAGCCATTTAAAATTTTT
GATGACCTGCTGCGACGCTTTTTTTCTGGCAAGATAGTCTTGTAAATGCGGGCCAAGATCTGCACACTGG
TATTTCGGTTTTTGGGGCCGCGGGCGGCGACGGGGCCCGTGCGTCCCAGCGCACATGTTCGGCGAGGCGG
GGCCTGCGAGCGCGGCCACCGAGAATCGGACGGGGGTAGTCTCAAGCTGGCCGGCCTGCTCTGGTGCCTG
GCCTCGCGCCGCCGTGTATCGCCCCGCCCTGGGCGGCAAGGCTGGCCCGGTCGGCACCAGTTGCGTGAGC
GGAAAGATGGCCGCTTCCCGGCCCTGCTGCAGGGAGCTCAAAATGGAGGACGCGGCGCTCGGGAGAGCGG
GCGGGTGAGTCACCCACACAAAGGAAAAGGGCCTTTCCGTCCTCAGCCGTCGCTTCATGTGACTCCACGG
AGTACCGGGCGCCGTCCAGGCACCTCGATTAGTTCTCGAGCTTTTGGAGTACGTCGTCTTTAGGTTGGGG
GGAGGGGTTTTATGCGATGGAGTTTCCCCACACTGAGTGGGTGGAGACTGAAGTTAGGCCAGCTTGGCAC
TTGATGTAATTCTCCTTGGAATTTGCCCTTTTTGAGTTTGGATCTTGGTTCATTCTCAAGCCTCAGACAG
TGGTTCAAAGTTTTTTTCTTCCATTTCAGGTGTCGTGAGGCTAGCATCGATTGATCAACAAGTTTGTACA
AAAAAGTTGGCATGGCCGCTGCGCGCCCAGAGGCCCAGAGTCGGAGCTCACCGACTCCGGAGTCGCGATC
CCAGGAGCCACTGGACCTGGTCCTGGTGCCTGATGACTGCCGGCCTGGCACACCCCCGAGTGACCTCATC
GAGATCCAGGTGGTGAAGGTGACGGACACCACGCTGGTCCCTGAGCCCCCGGAGCCAGGTTCTTTCCACT
GTGCCTTGTGCCCTGCTGCCTTCCGGCTGGTTTCCGAGCTGCTGTTCCACGAACATGGCCACTTGGCTGG
GGCCGAGGGAGGCGGGCAGGGTGGGGACCCGAGCCGGTGCCACGTGTGCGGCCACAGCTGCCCGGGCCCC
GCCAGCCTGCGCGCGCACTACAGCTTGCACACGGGGGAGCGGCCCTACCGCTGCGCGCTCTGCCCCCGCG
CCTTCAAGGCCTTGGCGCCCCTGCTCCGGCACCAGCACCGGCACGGGGTGGAGCCGGGCACCTCTCGGAG
GCCTCCGGACACAGCGGCCGTTGCAGAACAGAGGCCCGGGGTGGCCCCGGAGAGGGCGGAGGTGGTGATG
GCGGCGGCGGCGGCGGGCGCAGCGGTGGGGAAGCCTTTTGCCTGCAGGTTCTGCGCCAAGCCCTTCCGCC
GCTCCTCAGACATGCGAGACCACGAGCGCGTGCACACTGGCGAGCGGCCATACCATTGCGGCATCTGCGG
CAAGGGCTTCACCCAGTCCTCGGTGCTTAGCGGCCACGCCCGCATCCACACTGGCGAGCGCCCGTTCCGC
TGCACGCTCTGCGACCGCACCTTCAACAACTCCTCCAACTTCCGCAAGCACCAGCGCACCCACTTCCACG
GGCCGGGGCCGGGGCTGGGAGACTCTGGAGGCCAGCTGGGCTCGTCGGCGGCTGAGGGGTCGGGGAGCGG
GTGTGGGGTAGGGGACCCTGCGGAGGAGGGGCGGGGGGAGACCGCGAAGGTGAAGGTGGAGGCCGACCAG
TACCCAACTTTCTTGTACAAAGTGGTTGATATCGGTAAGCCTATCCCTAACCCTCTCCTCGGTCTCGATT
CTACGTAGTAATGAACTAGTCCGTAACTTGAAAGTATTTCGATTTCTTGGCTTTATATATCTTGTGGAAA
GGACGAACACAATGCTGCTCTCAGGCACTCACGCGTTAAGTCGACAATCAACCTCTGGATTACAAAATTT
GTGAAAGATTGACTGGTATTCTTAACTATGTTGCTCCTTTTACGCTATGTGGATACGCTGCTTTAATGCC
TTTGTATCATGCTATTGCTTCCCGTATGGCTTTCATTTTCTCCTCCTTGTATAAATCCTGGTTGCTGTCT
CTTTATGAGGAGTTGTGGCCCGTTGTCAGGCAACGTGGCGTGGTGTGCACTGTGTTTGCTGACGCAACCC
CCACTGGTTGGGGCATTGCCACCACCTGTCAGCTCCTTTCCGGGACTTTCGCTTTCCCCCTCCCTATTGC
CACGGCGGAACTCATCGCCGCCTGCCTTGCCCGCTGCTGGACAGGGGCTCGGCTGTTGGGCACTGACAAT
TCCGTGGTGTTGTCGGGGAAATCATCGTCCTTTCCTTGGCTGCTCGCCTGTGTTGCCACCTGGATTCTGC
GCGGGACGTCCTTCTGCTACGTCCCTTCGGCCCTCAATCCAGCGGACCTTCCTTCCCGCGGCCTGCTGCC
GGCTCTGCGGCCTCTTCCGCGTCTTCGCCTTCGCCCTCAGACGAGTCGGATCTCCCTTTGGGCCGCCTCC
CCGCGTCGACTTTAAGACCAATGACTTACAAGGCAGCTGTAGATCTTAGCCACTTTTTAAAAGAAAAGGG
GGGACTGGAAGGGCTAATTCACTCCCAACGAAGACAAGATCTGCTTTTTGCTTGTACTGGGTCTCTCTGG
TTAGACCAGATCTGAGCCTGGGAGCTCTCTGGCTAACTAGGGAACCCACTGCTTAAGCCTCAATAAAGCT
TGCCTTGAGTGCTTCAAGTAGTGTGTGCCCGTCTGTTGTGTGACTCTGGTAACTAGAGATCCCTCAGACC
CTTTTAGTCAGTGTGGAAAATCTCTAGCAGTACGTATAGTAGTTCATGTCATCTTATTATTCAGTATTTA
TAACTTGCAAAGAAATGAATATCAGAGAGTGAGAGGAACTTGTTTATTGCAGCTTATAATGGTTACAAAT
AAAGCAATAGCATCACAAATTTCACAAATAAAGCATTTTTTTCACTGCATTCTAGTTGTGGTTTGTCCAA
ACTCATCAATGTATCTTATCATGTCTGGCTCTAGCTATCCCGCCCCTAACTCCGCCCATCCCGCCCCTAA
CTCCGCCCAGTTCCGCCCATTCTCCGCCCCATGGCTGACTAATTTTTTTTATTTATGCAGAGGCCGAGGC
CGCCTCGGCCTCTGAGCTATTCCAGAAGTAGTGAGGAGGCTTTTTTGGAGGCCTAGGGACGTACCCAATT
CGCCCTATAGTGAGTCGTATTACGCGCGCTCACTGGCCGTCGTTTTACAACGTCGTGACTGGGAAAACCC
TGGCGTTACCCAACTTAATCGCCTTGCAGCACATCCCCCTTTCGCCAGCTGGCGTAATAGCGAAGAGGCC
CGCACCGATCGCCCTTCCCAACAGTTGCGCAGCCTGAATGGCGAATGGG
[124 nt withheld, positions 6770-6893]
C
[91 nt withheld, positions 6895-6985]
A
[49 nt withheld, positions 6987-7035]
CCTTTGACGTTGGAGTCCACGTTCTTT
[37 nt withheld, positions 7063-7099]
ACCCTATCTCGGTCTATTCTTTTGATTTATAAGGGATTTTGCCGATTTCGGCCTATTGGTTAAAAAATGA
GCTGATTTAACAAAAATTTAACGCGAATTTTAACAAAATATTAACGCTTACAATTTAGGTGGCACTTTTC
GGGGAAATGTGCGCGGAACCCCTATTTGTTTATTTTTCTAAATACATTCAAATATGTATCCGCTCATGAG
ACAATAACCCTGATAAATGCTTCAATAATATTGAAAAAGGAAGAGTATGAGTATTCAACATTTCCGTGTC
GCCCTTATTCCCTTTTTTGCGGCATTTTGCCTTCCTGTTTTTGCTCACCCAGAAACGCTGGTGAAAGTAA
AAGATGCTGAAGATCAGTTGGGTGCACGAGTGGGTTACATCGAACTGGATCTCAACAGCGGTAAGATCCT
TGAGAGTTTTCGCCCCGAAGAACGTTTTCCAATGATGAGCACTTTTAAAGTTCTGCTATGTGGCGCGGTA
TTATCCCGTATTGACGCCGGGCAAGAGCAACTCGGTCGCCGCATACACTATTCTCAGAATGACTTGGTTG
AGTACTCACCAGTCACAGAAAAGCATCTTACGGATGGCATGACAGTAAGAGAATTATGCAGTGCTGCCAT
AACCATGAGTGATAACACTGCGGCCAACTTACTTCTGACAACGATCGGAGGACCGAAGGAGCTAACCGCT
TTTTTGCACAACATGGGGGATCATGTAACTCGCCTTGATCGTTGGGAACCGGAGCTGAATGAAGCCATAC
CAAACGACGAGCGTGACACCACGATGCCTGTAGCAATGGCAACAACGTTGCGCAAACTATTAACTGGCGA
ACTACTTACTCTAGCTTCCCGGCAACAATTAATAGACTGGATGGAGGCGGATAAAGTTGCAGGACCACTT
CTGCGCTCGGCCCTTCCGGCTGGCTGGTTTATTGCTGATAAATCTGGAGCCGGTGAGCGTGGGTCTCGCG
GTATCATTGCAGCACTGGGGCCAGATGGTAAGCCCTCCCGTATCGTAGTTATCTACACGACGGGGAGTCA
GGCAACTATGGATGAACGAAATAGACAGATCGCTGAGATAGGTGCCTCACTGATTAAGCATTGGTAACTG
TCAGACCAAGTTTACTCATATATACTTTAGATTGATTTAAAACTTCATTTTTAATTTAAAAGGATCTAGG
TGAAGATCCTTTTTGATAATCTCATGACCAAAATCCCTTAACGTGAGTTTTCGTTCCACTGAGCGTCAGA
CCCCGTAGAAAAGATCAAAGGATCTTCTTGAGATCCTTTTTTTCTGCGCGTAATCTGCTGCTTGCAAACA
AAAAAACCACCGCTACCAGCGGTGGTTTGTTTGCCGGATCAAGAGCTACCAACTCTTTTTCCGAAGGTAA
CTGGCTTCAGCAGAGCGCAGATACCAAATACTGTTCTTCTAGTGTAGCCGTAGTTAGGCCACCACTTCAA
GAACTCTGTAGCACCGCCTACATACCTCGCTCTGCTAATCCTGTTACCAGTGGCTGCTGCCAGTGGCGAT
AAGTCGTGTCTTACCGGGTTGGACTCAAGACGATAGTTACCGGATAAGGCGCAGCGGTCGGGCTGAACGG
GGGGTTCGTGCACACAGCCCAGCTTGGAGCGAACGACCTACACCGAACTGAGATACCTACAGCGTGAGCT
ATGAGAAAGCGCCACGCTTCCCGAAGGGAGAAAGGCGGACAGGTATCCGGTAAGCGGCAGGGTCGGAACA
GGAGAGCGCACGAGGGAGCTTCCAGGGGGAAACGCCTGGTATCTTTATAGTCCTGTCGGGTTTCGCCACC
TCTGACTTGAGCGTCGATTTTTGTGATGCTCGTCAGGGGGGCGGAGCCTATGGAAAAACGCCAGCAACGC
GGCCTTTTTACGGTTCCTGGCCTTTTGCTGGCCTTTTGCTCACATGTTCTTTCCTGCGTTATCCCCTGAT
TCTGTGGATAACCGTATTACCGCCTTTGAGTGAGCTGATACCGCTCGCCGCAGCCGAACGACCGAGCGCA
GCGAGTCAGTGAGCGAGGAAGCGGAAGAGCGCCCAATACGCAAACCGCCTCTCCCCGCGCGTTGGCCGAT
TCATTAATGCAGCTGGCACGACAGGTTTCCCGACTGGAAAGCGGGCAGTGAGCGCAACGCAATTAATGTG
AGTTAGCTCACTCATTAGGCACCCCAGGCTTTACACTTTATGCTTCCGGCTCGTATGTTGTGTGGAATTG
TGAGCGGATAACAATTTCACACAGGAAACAGCTATGACCATGATTACGCCAAGCGCGCAATTAACCCTCA
CTAAAGGGAACAAAAGCTGGAGCTGCAAGC
