>Addgene plasmid #144770 | TFORF3294 | depositor partial sequence | sequence record 286425 | Insert
ATCGATTGATCAACAAGTTTGTACAAAAAAGTTGGCATGGCCGCTGCGCGCCCAGAGGCCCAGAGTCGGA
GCTCACCGACTCCGGAGTCGCGATCCCAGGAGCCACTGGACCTGGTCCTGGTGCCTGATGACTGCCGGCC
TGGCACACCCCCGAGTGACCTCATCGAGATCCAGGTGGTGAAGGTGACGGACACCACGCTGGTCCCTGAG
CCCCCGGAGCCAGGTTCTTTCCACTGTGCCTTGTGCCCTGCTGCCTTCCGGCTGGTTTCCGAGCTGCTGT
TCCACGAACATGGCCACTTGGCTGGGGCCGAGGGAGGCGGGCAGGGTGGGGACCCGAGCCGGTGCCACGT
GTGCGGCCACAGCTGCCCGGGCCCCGCCAGCCTGCGCGCGCACTACAGCTTGCACACGGGGGAGCGGCCC
TACCGCTGCGCGCTCTGCCCCCGCGCCTTCAAGGCCTTGGCGCCCCTGCTCCGGCACCAGCACCGGCACG
GGGTGGAGCCGGGCACCTCTCGGAGGCCTCCGGACACAGCGGCCGTTGCAGAACAGAGGCCCGGGGTGGC
CCCGGAGAGGGCGGAGGTGGTGATGGCGGCGGCGGCGGCGGGCGCAGCGGTGGGGAAGCCTTTTGCCTGC
AGGTTCTGCGCCAAGCCCTTCCGCCGCTCCTCAGACATGCGAGACCACGAGCGCGTGCACACTGGCGAGC
GGCCATACCATTGCGGCATCTGCGGCAAGGGCTTCACCCAGTCCTCGGTGCTTAGCGGCCACGCCCGCAT
CCACACTGGCGAGCGCCCGTTCCGCTGCACGCTCTGCGACCGCACCTTCAACAACTCCTCCAACTTCCGC
AAGCACCAGCGCACCCACTTCCACGGGCCGGGGCCGGGGCTGGGAGACTCTGGAGGCCAGCTGGGCTCGT
CGGCGGCTGAGGGGTCGGGGAGCGGGTGTGGGGTAGGGGACCCTGCGGAGGAGGGGCGGGGGGAGACCGC
GAAGGTGAAGGTGGAGGCCGACCAGTACCCAACTTTCTTGTACAAAGTGGTTGATATCGGTAAGCCTATC
CCTAACCCTCTCCTCGGTCTCGATTCTACGTAGTAATGAACTAGTCCGTAACTTGAAAGTATTTCGATTT
CTTGGCTTTATATATCTTGTGGAAAGGACGAACACAATGCTGCTCTCAGGCACTC
