>Addgene plasmid #144770 | TFORF3294 | depositor partial sequence | sequence record 286426 | Barcode
ACACAATGCTGCTCTCAGGCACTC
